>Addgene plasmid #26045 | pOPINJ | depositor full sequence | sequence record 12221 | Author sequence
TCCTGCATCTTTTAATCAAATCCCAAGATGTGTATAAACGCGCCGGTATGTACAGGAAGAGGTTTATACT
AAACTGTTACATTGCAAACGTGGTTTCGTGTGCCAAGTGTGAAAACCGATGTTTAATCAAGGCTCTGACG
CATTTCTACAACCACGACTCCAAGTGTGTGGGTGAAGTCATGCATCTTTTAATCAAATCCCAAGATGTGT
ATAAACCACCAAACTGCCAAAAAATGAAAACTGTCGACAAGCTCTGTCCGTTTGCTGGCAACTGCAAGGG
TCTCAATCCTATTTGTAATTATTGAATAATAAAACAATTATAAATGTCAAATTTGTTTTTTATTAACGAT
ACAAACCAAACGCAACAAGAACATTTGTAGTATTATCTATAATTGAAAACGCGTAGTTATAATCGCTGAG
GTAATATTTAAAATCATTTTCAAATGATTCACAGTTAATTTGCGACAATATAATTTTATTTTCACATAAA
CTAGACGCCTTGTCGTCTTCTTCTTCGTATTCCTTCTCTTTTTCATTTTTCTCTTCATAAAAATTAACAT
AGTTATTATCGTATCCATATATGTATCTATCGTATAGAGTAAATTTTTTGTTGTCATAAATATATATGTC
TTTTTTAATGGGGTGTATAGTACCGCTGCGCATAGTTTTTCTGTAATTTACAACAGTGCTATTTTCTGGT
AGTTCTTCGGAGTGTGTTGCTTTAATTATTAAATTTATATAATCAATGAATTTGGGATCGTCGGTTTTGT
ACAATATGTTGCCGGCATAGTACGCAGCTTCTTCTAGTTCAATTACACCATTTTTTAGCAGCACCGGATT
AACATAACTTTCCAAAATGTTGTACGAACCGTTAAACAAAAACAGTTCACCTCCCTTTTCTATACTATTG
TCTGCGAGCAGTTGTTTGTTGTTAAAAATAACAGCCATTGTAATGAGACGCACAAACTAATATCACAAAC
TGGAAATGTCTATCAATATATAGTTGCTGATGGCCGGCCGTAATGAGACGCACAAACTAATATCACAAAC
TGGAAATGTCTATCAATATATAGTTGCTCTAGTTATTAATAGTAATCAATTACGGGGTCATTAGTTCATA
GCCCATATATGGAGTTCCGCGTTACATAACTTACGGTAAATGGCCCGCCTGGCTGACCGCCCAACGACCC
CCGCCCATTGACGTCAATAATGACGTATGTTCCCATAGTAACGCCAATAGGGACTTTCCATTGACGTCAA
TGGGTGGAGTATTTACGGTAAACTGCCCACTTGGCAGTACATCAAGTGTATCATATGCCAAGTACGCCCC
CTATTGACGTCAATGACGGTAAATGGCCCGCCTGGCATTATGCCCAGTACATGACCTTATGGGACTTTCC
TACTTGGCAGTACATCTACGTATTAGTCATCGCTATTACCATGCATGGTCGAGGTGAGCCCCACGTTCTG
CTTCACTCTCCCCATCTCCCCCCCCTCCCCACCCCCAATTTTGTATTTATTTATTTTTTAATTATTTTGT
GCAGCGATGGGGGCGGGGGGGGGGGGGGGGCGCGCGCCAGGCGGGGCGGGGCGGGGCGAGGGGCGGGGCG
GGGCGAGGCGGAGAGGTGCGGCGGCAGCCAATCAGAGCGGCGCGCTCCGAAAGTTTCCTTTTATGGCGAG
GCGGCGGCGGCGGCGGCCCTATAAAAAGCGAAGCGCGCGGCGGGCGGGAGTCGCTGCGCGCTGCCTTCGC
CCCGTGCCCCGCTCCGCCGCCGCCTCGCGCCGCCCGCCCCGGCTCTGACTGACCGCGTTACTCCCACAGG
TGAGCGGGCGGGACGGCCCTTCTCCTTCGGGCTGTAATTAGCGCTTGGTTTAATGACGGCTTGTTTCTTT
TCTGTGGCTGCGTGAAAGCCTTGAGGGGCTCCGGGAGGGCCCTTTGTGCGGGGGGAGCGGCTCGGGGCTG
TCCGCGGGGGGACGGCTGCCTTCGGGGGGGACGGGGCAGGGCGGGGTTCGGCTTCTGGCGTGTGACCGGC
GGCTCTAGAGCCTCTGCTAACCATGTTCATGCCTTCTTCTTTTTCCTACAGCTCCTGGGCAACGTGCTGG
TTATTGTGCTGTCTCATCATTTTGGCAAAGAATTGGATCGGACCGAAATTAATACGACTCACTATAGGGG
AATTGTGAGCGGATAACAATTCCCCGGAGTTAATCCGGGACCTTTAATTCAACCCAACACAATATATTAT
AGTTAAATAAGAATTATTATCAAATCATTTGTATATTAATTAAAATACTATACTGTAAATTACATTTTAT
TTACAATCAAAGGAGATATACCATGGCACATCACCATCACCATCACATGTCCCCTATACTAGGTTATTGG
AAAATTAAGGGCCTTGTGCAACCCACTCGACTTCTTTTGGAATATCTTGAAGAAAAATATGAAGAGCATT
TGTATGAGCGCGATGAAGGTGATAAATGGCGAAACAAAAAGTTTGAATTGGGTTTGGAGTTTCCCAATCT
TCCTTATTATATTGATGGTGATGTTAAATTAACACAGTCTATGGCCATCATACGTTATATAGCTGACAAG
CACAACATGTTGGGTGGTTGTCCAAAAGAGCGTGCAGAGATTTCAATGCTTGAAGGAGCGGTTTTGGATA
TTAGATACGGTGTTTCGAGAATTGCATATAGTAAAGACTTTGAAACTCTCAAAGTTGATTTTCTTAGCAA
GCTACCTGAAATGCTGAAAATGTTCGAAGATCGTTTATGTCATAAAACATATTTAAATGGTGATCATGTA
ACCCATCCTGACTTCATGTTGTATGACGCTCTTGATGTTGTTTTATACATGGACCCAATGTGCCTGGATG
CGTTCCCAAAATTAGTTTGTTTTAAAAAACGTATTGAAGCTATCCCACAAATTGATAAGTACTTGAAATC
CAGCAAGTATATAGCATGGCCTTTGCAGGGCTGGCAAGCCACGTTTGGTGGTGGCGACCATCCTCCAAAA
TCGGATCTGAGCAGCGGTCTGGAAGTTCTGTTTCAGGGTACCGTCGACCCGACTGGAAAGCGGGCAGTGA
GCGCAACGCAATTAATGTGAGTTAGCTCACTCATTAGGCACCCCAGGCTTTACACTTTATGCTTCCGGCT
CGTATGTTGTGTGGAATTGTGAGCGGATAACAATTTCACACAGGAAACAGCTATGACCATGATTACGGAT
TCACTGGCCGTCGTTTTACAACGTCGTGACTGGGAAAACCCTGGCGTTACCCAACTTAATCGCCTTGCAG
CACATCCCCCTTTCGCCAGCTGGCGTAATAGCGAAGAGGCCCGCACCGATCGCCCTTCCCAACAGTTGCG
CAGCCTGAATGGCGAATGGCGCCAAGCTTTCTAGACCAGTTTAAACATCACCATCACCATCACTAAGTGA
TTAACCTCAGGTGCAGGCTGCCTATCAGAAGGTGGTGGCTGGTGTGGCCAATGCCCTGGCTCACAAATAC
CACTGAGATCGATCTTTTTCCCTCTGCCAAAAATTATGGGGACATCATGAAGCCCCTTGAGCATCTGACT
TCTGGCTAATAAAGGAAATTTATTTTCATTGCAATAGTGTGTTGGAATTTTTTGTGTCTCTCACTCGGAA
GGACATATGGGAGGGCAAATCATTTAAAACATCAGAATGAGTATTTGGTTTAGAGTTTGGCAACATATGC
CCATATGTAACTAGCATAACCCCTTGGGGCCTCTAAACGGGTCTTGAGGGGTTTTTTGCTGAAAGCATGC
GGAGGAAATTCTCCTTGAAGTTTCCCTGGTGTTCAAAGTAAAGGAGTTTGCACCAGACGCACCTCTGTTC
ACTGGTCCGGCGTATTAAAACACGATACATTGTTATTAGTACATTTATTAAGCGCTAGATTCTGTGCGTT
GTTGATTTACAGACAATTGTTGTACGTATTTTAATAATTCATTAAATTTATAATCTTTAGGGTGGTATGT
TAGAGCGAAAATCAAATGATTTTCAGCGTCTTTATATCTGAATTTAAATATTAAATCCTCAATAGATTTG
TAAAATAGGTTTCGATTAGTTTCAAACAAGGGTTGTTTTTCCGAACCGATGGCTGGACTATCTAATGGAT
TTTCGCTCAACGCCACAAAACTTGCCAAATCTTGTAGCAGCAATCTAGCTTTGTCGATATTCGTTTGTGT
TTTGTTTTGTAATAAAGGTTCGACGTCGTTCAAAATATTATGCGCTTTTGTATTTCTTTCATCACTGTCG
TTAGTGTACAATTGACTCGACGTAAACACGTTAAATAGAGCTTGGACATATTTAACATCGGGCGTGTTAG
CTTTATTAGGCCGATTATCGTCGTCGTCCCAACCCTCGTCGTTAGAAGTTGCTTCCGAAGACGATTTTGC
CATAGCCACACGACGCCTATTAATTGTGTCGGCTAACACGTCCGCGATCAAATTTGTAGTTGAGCTTTTT
GGAATTGCGATCGCATAACTTCGTATAGCATACATTATACGAAGTTATAAGCTCGGAACGCTGCGCTCGG
TCGTTCGGCTGCGGCGAGCGGTATCAGCTCACTCAAAGGCGGTAATACGGTTATCCACAGAATCAGGGGA
TAACGCAGGAAAGAACATGTGAGCAAAAGGCCAGCAAAAGGCCAGGAACCGTAAAAAGGCCGCGTTGCTG
GCGTTTTTCCATAGGCTCCGCCCCCTGACGAGCATCACAAAAATCGACGCTCAAGTCAGAGGTGGCGAAA
CCCGACAGGACTATAAAGATACCAGGCGTTTCCCCCTGGAAGCTCCCTCGTGCGCTCTCCTGTTCCGACC
CTGCCGCTTACCGGATACCTGTCCGCCTTTCTCCCTTCGGGAAGCGTGGCGCTTTCTCAATGCTCACGCT
GTAGGTATCTCAGTTCGGTGTAGGTCGTTCGCTCCAAGCTGGGCTGTGTGCACGAACCCCCCGTTCAGCC
CGACCGCTGCGCCTTATCCGGTAACTATCGTCTTGAGTCCAACCCGGTAAGACACGACTTATCGCCACTG
GCAGCAGCCACTGGTAACAGGATTAGCAGAGCGAGGTATGTAGGCGGTGCTACAGAGTTCTTGAAGTGGT
GGCCTAACTACGGCTACACTAGAAGAACAGTATTTGGTATCTGCGCTCTGCTGAAGCCAGTTACCTTCGG
AAAAAGAGTTGGTAGCTCTTGATCCGGCAAACAAACCACCGCTGGTAGCGGTGGTTTTTTTGTTTGCAAG
CAGCAGATTACGCGCAGAAAAAAAGGATCTCAAGAAGATCCTTTGTTACCAATGCTTAATCAGTGAGGCA
CCTATCTCAGCGATCTGTCTATTTCGTTCATCCATAGTTGCCTGACTCCCCGTCGTGTAGATAACTACGA
TACGGGAGGGCTTACCATCTGGCCCCAGTGCTGCAATGATACCGCGAGACCCACGCTCACCGGCTCCAGA
TTTATCAGCAATAAACCAGCCAGCCGGAAGGGCCGAGCGCAGAAGTGGTCCTGCAACTTTATCCGCCTCC
ATCCAGTCTATTAATTGTTGCCGGGAAGCTAGAGTAAGTAGTTCGCCAGTTAATAGTTTGCGCAACGTTG
TTGCCATTGCTACAGGCATCGTGGTGTCACGCTCGTCGTTTGGTATGGCTTCATTCAGCTCCGGTTCCCA
ACGATCAAGGCGAGTTACATGATCCCCCATGTTGTGCAAAAAAGCGGTTAGCTCCTTCGGTCCTCCGATC
GTTGTCAGAAGTAAGTTGGCCGCAGTGTTATCACTCATGGTTATGGCAGCACTGCATAATTCTCTTACTG
TCATGCCATCCGTAAGATGCTTTTCTGTGACTGGTGAGTACTCAACCAAGTCATTCTGAGAATAGTGTAT
GCGGCGACCGAGTTGCTCTTGCCCGGCGTCAATACGGGATAATACCGCGCCACATAGCAGAACTTTAAAA
GTGCTCATCATTGGAAAACGTTCTTCGGGGCGAAAACTCTCAAGGATCTTACCGCTGTTGAGATCCAGTT
CGATGTAACCCACTCGTGCACCCAACTGATCTTCAGCATCTTTTACTTTCACCAGCGTTTCTGGGTGAGC
AAAAACAGGAAGGCAAAATGCCGCAAAAAAGGGAATAAGGGCGACACGGAAATGTTGAATACTCATACTC
TTCCTTTTTCAATATTATTGAAGCATTTATCAGGGTTATTGTCTCATGTCCGCGCGTT
Features (pLannotate 1.2.2; 25 found; start..end, strand, type, name):
      4..39      +  CDS            lef2 (fragment): baculovirus late expression factor 2
    181..1008    +  misc_recomb    baculovirus recombination region (lef2/ORF603): contains ORF603 and part of lef2
   1020..1078    +  misc_recomb    baculovirus recombination region (ORF603) (fragment): contains ORF603 and part of lef2
   1140..1443    +  enhancer       CMV enhancer: human cytomegalovirus immediate early enhancer
   1449..1726    +  promoter       chicken β-actin promoter: No description available
   1727..1862    +  intron         hybrid intron (fragment): hybrid between chicken β-actin (CBA) and minute virus of mice (MMV) introns (Gray et al., 2011)
   1951..2081    +  intron         chimeric intron (fragment): chimera between introns from chicken β-actin and rabbit β-globin
   2150..2168    +  promoter       T7 promoter: promoter for bacteriophage T7 RNA polymerase
   2169..2193    +  protein_bind   lac operator: The lac repressor binds to the lac operator to inhibit transcription in E. coli. This inhibition can be relieved by adding lactose or isopropyl-β-D-thiogalactopyranoside (IPTG). lac repressor encoded by lacI
   2209..2318    +  promoter       p10 promoter: baculovirus promoter for expression in insect cells
   2339..2356    +  CDS            7xHis (fragment): 6xHis affinity tag
   2357..3010    +  CDS            GST26_SCHJA: Experimental evidence at protein level: Swiss-Prot protein existence level 1. GST isoenzymes appear to play a central role in the parasite detoxification system. Other functions are also suspected including a role in increasing the solubility of haematin in the parasite gut. From Schistosoma japonicum (Blood fluke).
   3093..3114    +  protein_bind   CAP binding site: CAP binding activates transcription in the presence of cAMP. E. coli catabolite activator protein
   3129..3159    +  promoter       lac promoter: promoter for the E. coli lac operon
   3167..3183    +  protein_bind   lac operator: The lac repressor binds to the lac operator to inhibit transcription in E. coli. This inhibition can be relieved by adding lactose or isopropyl-β-D-thiogalactopyranoside (IPTG). lac repressor encoded by lacI
   3203..3376    +  CDS            lacZα: LacZα fragment of β-galactosidase; lacZ fragment
   3406..3423    +  CDS            7xHis (fragment): 6xHis affinity tag
   3435..3503    +  CDS            HBB (fragment): HBB_PONPY - Experimental evidence at transcript level: Swiss-Prot protein existence level 2. Involved in oxygen transport from the lung to the various peripheral tissues. From Pongo pygmaeus (Bornean orangutan).
   3578..3633    +  polyA_signal   β-globin poly(A) signal: rabbit β-globin polyadenylation signal (Gil and Proudfoot, 1987)
   3721..3768    +  terminator     T7 terminator: transcription terminator for bacteriophage T7 RNA polymerase
   3781..4486    +  misc_recomb    baculovirus recombination region (ORF1629): contains part of ORF1629
   4495..4528    +  protein_bind   loxP: Cre-mediated recombination occurs in the 8-bp core sequence (GCATACAT). Cre recombinase
   4696..5283    -  rep_origin     ori: high-copy-number ColE1/pMB1/pBR322/pUC origin of replication
   5296..6156    -  CDS            AmpR: β-lactamase; bla; confers resistance to ampicillin, carbenicillin, and related antibiotics
   6157..6208    -  promoter       AmpR promoter (fragment): bla
