[The description below was written by a language model from this plasmid's Addgene catalogue record and pLannotate feature annotations shown in this document.]
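Description:
pOPINJ is a multi-host expression vector built on the Novagen pTriEx-2 backbone, designed so that a single construct can be tested in E. coli, mammalian cells and insect cells. It is propagated in E. coli as a high-copy plasmid through a ColE1/pUC-type origin and selected with ampicillin via the β-lactamase gene. The sequence record is 6,218 nt, somewhat larger than the listed backbone size because it includes the fusion tag and stuffer cassette.

Three promoter systems are stacked upstream of one open reading frame. A CMV enhancer joined to the chicken β-actin promoter, with an associated intron, drives expression in mammalian cells. A T7 promoter with a lac operator is present for bacterial expression, although the depositor comment marks T7lacO as "not used". The baculovirus p10 promoter serves insect cells. Transcripts end at a rabbit β-globin poly(A) signal and a T7 terminator. The cassette is flanked by the baculoviral lef2/ORF603 and ORF1629 regions, which allow homologous recombination with baculovirus DNA to generate recombinant virus. A loxP site inherited from the backbone lies downstream.

The reading frame begins with an N-terminal His6 tag, followed by Schistosoma japonicum glutathione S-transferase and a 3C protease recognition sequence, so the tag can be cleaved off after affinity purification. Downstream sits a lacZα cassette with its own lac promoter, operator and CAP site. It acts as a replaceable stuffer, so displacement by an incoming gene allows blue/white screening of recombinants. A second His-tag sequence is annotated after the stuffer, but its use is not stated. According to the associated publication title, the vector was developed for ligation-independent cloning in high-throughput expression screening.
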