Addgene plasmid #26045: pOPINJ
Depositing lab: Ray Owens. Depositing organization: University of Oxford. Publication: A versatile ligation-independent cloning method suitable for high-throughput expression screening applications. Berrow NS, Alderton D, Sainsbury S, Nettleship J, Assenberg R, Rahman N, Stuart DI, Owens RJ. Nucleic Acids Res. 2007 . 35(6):e45. 10.1093/nar/gkm047 PubMed 17317681.
Backbone
  Vector backbone: pTriEx-2
  Backbone manufacturer: Novagen
  Backbone size w/o insert (bp): 5457
  Vector type: Mammalian Expression, Bacterial Expression, Insect Expression
Growth in bacteria
  Bacterial resistance: Ampicillin, 100 μg/mL
  Growth temperature: 37°C
  Growth strain: DH5alpha
  Copy number: High Copy
Gene/Insert
  Gene/Insert name: HisGST3C-lacZ
  Tag / fusion protein: MAHHHHHH_GST_LEVLFQGT (N terminal on insert)
  Cloning method: Restriction Enzyme; 5′ cloning site NcoI (unknown if destroyed); 3′ cloning site KpnI (unknown if destroyed)
  Sequencing primers: 5′ T7; 3′ T7-term
Resource information
  A portion of this plasmid was derived from a plasmid made by: pTriEx obtained from Merck
Terms and licenses: Academic/Nonprofit Terms; Industry Terms: Not Available to Industry
Depositor comments: Promoters/baculoviral recombination sites: (T7lacO-not used), CMV enhancer and beta-actin promoter, p10 promoter/lef-2 and 1629 baculo elements.
How to cite: pOPINJ was a gift from Ray Owens (Addgene plasmid # 26045 ; http://n2t.net/addgene:26045 ; RRID:Addgene_26045)
