>Addgene plasmid #26045 | pOPINJ | addgene partial sequence | sequence record 32155 | 26045 with pCAG-F
TTTGTATATTAATTAAAATACTATACTGTAAATTACATTTTATTTACAATCAAAGGAGATATACCATGGC
ACATCACCNTCACCATCNCATGTCCCCTATACTAGGTTATTGGAAAATTAAGGGCCTTGTGCAACCCACT
CGACTTCTTTTGGAATATCTTGAAGAAAAATATGAAGAGCATTTGTATGAGCGCGATGAAGGTGATAAAT
GGCGAAACAAAAAGTTTGAATTGGGTTTGGAGTTTCCCAATCTTCCTTATTATATTGATGGTGATGTTAA
ATTAACACAGTCTATGGCCATCATACGTTATATAGCTGACAAGCACAACATGTTGGGTGGTTGTCCAAAA
GAGCGTGCAGAGATTTCAATGCTTGAAGGAGCGGTTTTGGATATTAGATACGGTGTTTCGAGAATTGCAT
ATAGTAAAGACTTTGAAACTCTCAAAGTTGATTTTCTTAGCAAGCTACCTGAAATGCTGAAAATGTTCGA
AGATCGTTTATGTCATAAAACATATTTAAATGGTGATCATGTAACCCATCCTGACTTCATGTTGTATGAC
GCTCTTGATGTTGTTTTATACATGGACCCAATGTGCCTGGATGCGTTCCCAAAATTAGTTTG
