>Addgene plasmid #26045 | pOPINJ | addgene partial sequence | sequence record 32156 | 26045 with pGEX-5
CTGAGCAGCGGTCTGGAAGTTCTGTTTCAGGGTACCGTCGACCCGACTGGAAAGCGGGCAGTGAGCGCAA
CGCAATTAATGTGAGTTAGCTCACTCATTAGGCACCCCAGGCTTTACACTTTATGCTTCCGGCTCGTATG
TTGTGTGGAATTGTGAGCGGATAACAATTTCACACAGGAAACAGCTATGACCATGATTACGGATTCACTG
GCCGTCGTTTTACAACGTCGTGACTGGGAAAACCCTGGCGTTACCCAACTTAATCGCCTTGCAGCACATC
CCCCTTTCGCCAGCTGGCGTAATAGCGAAGAGGCCCGCACCGATCGCCCTTCCCAACAGTTGCGCAGCCT
GAATGGCGAATGGCGCCAAGCTTTCTAGACCAGTTTAAACATCACCATCACCATCACTAAGTGATTAACC
TCAGGTGCAGGCTGCCTATCAGAAGGTGGTGGCTGGTGTGGCCAATGCCCTGGCTCACAAATACCACTGA
GATCGATCTTTTTCCCTCTGCCAAAAATTATGGGGACATCATGAAGCCCCTTGAGCATCTGACTTCTGGC
TAATAAAGGAAATTTATTTTCATTGCAATAGTGTGTTGGAATTTTTTGTGTCTCTCACTCGGAAGGACAT
ATGGGAGGGCAAATCATTTAAAACATCAGAATGAGTATTTGGTTTAGAGTTTGGCAACATATGCCCATAT
GTAACTAGCATAACCCCTTGGGGCCTCTAAACGGGTCTTGAGGGGTTTT
