>Addgene plasmid #26045 | pOPINJ | addgene partial sequence | sequence record 38713 | GST-R 5'-AAAGAAGTCGAGTGGGTTGC-3'
CCTAGTATAGGGGACATGTGATGGTGATGGTGATGTGCCATGGTATATCTCCTTTGATTGTAAATAAAAT
GTAATTTACAGTATAGTATTTTAATTAATATACAAATGATTTGATAATAATTCTTATTTAACTATAATAT
ATTGTGTTGGGTTGAATTAAAGGTCCCGGATTAACTCCGGGGAATTGTTATCCGCTCACAATTCCCCTAT
AGTGAGTCGTATTAATTTCGGTCCGATCCAATTCTTTGCCAAAATGATGAGACAGCACAATAACCAGCAC
GTTGCCCAGGAGCTGTAGGAAAAAGAAGAAGGCATGAACATGGTTAGCAGAGGCTCTAGAGCCGCCGGTC
ACACGCCAGAAGCCGAACCCCGCCCTGCCCCGTCCCCCCCGAAGGCAGCCGTCCCCCCGCGGACAGCCCC
GAGCCGCTCCCCCCGCACAAAGGGCCCTCCCGGAGCCCCTCAAGGCTTTCACGCAGCCACAGAAAAGAAA
CAAGCCGTCATTAAACCAAGCGCTAATTACAGCCCGAAGGAGAAGGGCCGTCCCGCCCGCTCACCTGTGG
GAGTAACGCGGTCAGTCAGAGC
